Addgene plasmid #207596: pDWJ13
Purpose: GFP-AAB expression
Depositing lab: Colin Kleanthous. Depositing organization: University of Oxford. Publication: Tunable force transduction through the Escherichia coli cell envelope. Williams-Jones DP, Webby MN, Press CE, Gradon JM, Armstrong SR, Szczepaniak J, Kleanthous C. Proc Natl Acad Sci U S A. 2023 Nov 21;120(47):e2306707120. doi: 10.1073/pnas.2306707120. Epub 2023 Nov 16. PubMed 37972066.
Backbone
  Vector backbone: pBAD24
  Vector type: Bacterial Expression
Growth in bacteria
  Bacterial resistance: Ampicillin, 100 μg/mL
  Growth temperature: 37°C
  Growth strain: DH5alpha
  Copy number: Unknown
Gene/Insert
  Gene/Insert name: GFP-AAB
  Species: E. coli
  Insert size (bp): 2019
  Cloning method: Ligation Independent Cloning
Terms and licenses: Academic/Nonprofit Terms; Industry Terms: Not Available to Industry
How to cite: pDWJ13 was a gift from Colin Kleanthous (Addgene plasmid # 207596 ; http://n2t.net/addgene:207596 ; RRID:Addgene_207596)
