[The description below was written by a language model from this plasmid's Addgene catalogue record and pLannotate feature annotations shown in this document.]
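Description:
pDWJ13 is a 6,580 bp bacterial expression plasmid built on the pBAD24 backbone for arabinose-inducible production of a GFP-tagged chimeric envelope protein in E. coli. The backbone carries the divergently transcribed araC regulator gene and the araBAD promoter, so expression of the insert is repressed in the absence of L-arabinose and can be titrated by adding it. Transcription is terminated by the rrnB T1 and T2 terminators downstream of the cloning site. The plasmid is maintained through a ColE1/pMB1-type origin and selected with ampicillin via the β-lactamase gene. An M13 phage origin is also present, along with nonfunctional pBR322 remnants (fragments of bom, rop, the tetracycline resistance gene and its promoter).

The insert, recorded as GFP-AAB (about 2 kb, introduced by ligation-independent cloning), is annotated as a single fusion reading in the same direction as the promoter. It consists of GFPmut2, a rapidly maturing green fluorescent protein, then a short segment matching part of the T7 gene 10 leader tag that probably serves as a linker, then a large fragment of E. coli tolA and a C-terminal fragment of tonB. The two gene annotations overlap slightly at their junction. The name "AAB" is not explained in the record, but the feature layout is consistent with a domain-swap protein in which most of TolA is joined to the C-terminal portion of TonB. TolA and TonB are the force-transducing components of the Tol-Pal and Ton systems, which couple the inner membrane to outer membrane processes. The associated work concerns force transduction through the E. coli cell envelope, so the construct is evidently meant for fluorescence-based study of the expression, localisation or behaviour of this hybrid protein in live cells.
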