Features (pLannotate 1.2.2; 19 found; start..end, strand, type, name):
     96..974     -  CDS            araC: L-arabinose regulatory protein; araC
   1001..1285    +  promoter       araBAD promoter: araBAD; promoter of the L-arabinose operon of E. coli; the araC regulatory gene is transcribed in the opposite direction (Guzman et al., 1995)
   1322..1342    +  misc_feature   MCS (fragment): pUC18/19 multiple cloning site
   1363..2076    +  CDS            GFPmut2: GFPmut2 is a basic (constitutively fluorescent) green fluorescent protein published in 1996, derived from Aequorea victoria. It is reported to be a very rapidly-maturing weak dimer.
   2077..2106    +  CDS            T7 tag (gene 10 leader) (fragment): leader peptide from bacteriophage T7 gene 10 promotes efficient translation in E. coli
   2119..3117    +  CDS            tolA (fragment): TOLA_ECOLI - Also known as cim, excC, lky. Experimental evidence at protein level: Swiss-Prot protein existence level 1. Part of the Tol-Pal system, which plays a role in outer membrane invagination during cell division and is important for maintaining outer membrane integrity (PubMed:1683466, PubMed:8416897, PubMed:11115123, PubMed:11994151, PubMed:17233825). The Tol-Pal system is also required for polar localization of chemoreceptors clusters (PubMed:24720726). The system also appears to be required for the activity of several outer membrane-localized enzymes with cell wall remodeling activi
   3073..3378    +  CDS            tonB (fragment): TONB_ECOLI - Also known as exbA. Experimental evidence at protein level: Swiss-Prot protein existence level 1. Interacts with outer membrane receptor proteins that carry out high-affinity binding and energy dependent uptake into the periplasmic space of specific substrates such as cobalamin, and various iron compounds (such as iron dicitrate, enterochelin, aerobactin, etc.). In the absence of TonB these receptors bind their substrates but do not carry out active transport. TonB also interacts with some colicins and is involved in the energy-dependent, irreversible steps of bacteriophages phi 8
   3381..3405    +  misc_feature   MCS (fragment): pUC18/19 multiple cloning site
   3489..3604    +  ncRNA          5S rRNA: Accession: RF00001 - 5S ribosomal RNA
   3608..3694    +  terminator     rrnB T1 terminator: Escherichia coli rrnB; transcription terminator T1 from the E. coli rrnB gene
   3786..3813    +  terminator     rrnB T2 terminator: transcription terminator T2 from the E. coli rrnB gene
   3832..3923    +  promoter       AmpR promoter: bla
   3924..4784    +  CDS            AmpR: β-lactamase; bla; confers resistance to ampicillin, carbenicillin, and related antibiotics
   4826..5206    +  rep_origin     M13 ori (sequence partly withheld): M13 bacteriophage origin of replication; arrow indicates direction of (+) strand synthesis
   5392..5980    +  rep_origin     ori: high-copy-number ColE1/pMB1/pBR322/pUC origin of replication
   6166..6217    -  misc_feature   bom (fragment): basis of mobility region from pBR322
   6333..6372    -  CDS            rop (fragment): Rop protein, which maintains plasmids at low copy number; rop
   6373..6558    -  CDS            TcR (fragment): tetracycline efflux protein; tet; confers resistance to tetracycline
   6568..6       +  promoter       tet promoter (fragment) (across the origin): E. coli promoter for tetracycline efflux protein gene
>Addgene plasmid #207596 | pDWJ13 | addgene full sequence | sequence record 414349 | Addgene NGS Result
ATCGATGCATAATGTGCCTGTCAAATGGACGAAGCAGGGATTCTGCAAACCCTATGCTACTCCGTCAAGC
CGTCAATTGTCTGATTCGTTACCAATTATGACAACTTGACGGCTACATCATTCACTTTTTCTTCACAACC
GGCACGGAACTCGCTCGGGCTGGCCCCGGTGCATTTTTTAAATACCCGCGAGAAATAGAGTTGATCGTCA
AAACCAACATTGCGACCGACGGTGGCGATAGGCATCCGGGTGGTGCTCAAAAGCAGCTTCGCCTGGCTGA
TACGTTGGTCCTCGCGCCAGCTTAAGACGCTAATCCCTAACTGCTGGCGGAAAAGATGTGACAGACGCGA
CGGCGACAAGCAAACATGCTGTGCGACGCTGGCGATATCAAAATTGCTGTCTGCCAGGTGATCGCTGATG
TACTGACAAGCCTCGCGTACCCGATTATCCATCGGTGGATGGAGCGACTCGTTAATCGCTTCCATGCGCC
GCAGTAACAATTGCTCAAGCAGATTTATCGCCAGCAGCTCCGAATAGCGCCCTTCCCCTTGCCCGGCGTT
AATGATTTGCCCAAACAGGTCGCTGAAATGCGGCTGGTGCGCTTCATCCGGGCGAAAGAACCCCGTATTG
GCAAATATTGACGGCCAGTTAAGCCATTCATGCCAGTAGGCGCGCGGACGAAAGTAAACCCACTGGTGAT
ACCATTCGCGAGCCTCCGGATGACGACCGTAGTGATGAATCTCTCCTGGCGGGAACAGCAAAATATCACC
CGGTCGGCAAACAAATTCTCGTCCCTGATTTTTCACCACCCCCTGACCGCGAATGGTGAGATTGAGAATA
TAACCTTTCATTCCCAGCGGTCGGTCGATAAAAAAATCGAGATAACCGTTGGCCTCAATCGGCGTTAAAC
CCGCCACCAGATGGGCATTAAACGAGTATCCCGGCAGCAGGGGATCATTTTGCGCTTCAGCCATACTTTT
CATACTCCCGCCATTCAGAGAAGAAACCAATTGTCCATATTGCATCAGACATTGCCGTCACTGCGTCTTT
TACTGGCTCTTCTCGCTAACCAAACCGGTAACCCCGCTTATTAAAAGCATTCTGTAACAAAGCGGGACCA
AAGCCATGACAAAAACGCGTAACAAAAGTGTCTATAATCACGGCAGAAAAGTCCACATTGATTATTTGCA
CGGCGTCACACTTTGCTATGCCATAGCATTTTTATCCATAAGATTAGCGGATCCTACCTGACGCTTTTTA
TCGCAACTCTCTACTGTTTCTCCATACCCGTTTTTTTGGGCTAGCAGGAGGAATTCACCATGGTACCCGG
GGATCCTCTAGATTTAAGAAGGAGATATACATATGAGTAAAGGAGAAGAACTTTTCACTGGAGTTGTCCC
AATTCTTGTTGAATTAGATGGTGATGTTAATGGGCACAAATTTTCTGTCAGTGGAGAGGGTGAAGGTGAT
GCAACATACGGAAAACTTACCCTTAAATTTATTTGCACTACTGGAAAACTACCTGTTCCATGGCCAACAC
TTGTCACTACTTTCGCGTATGGTCTTCAATGCTTTGCGAGATACCCAGATCATATGAAACAGCATGACTT
TTTCAAGAGTGCCATGCCCGAAGGTTATGTACAGGAAAGAACTATATTTTTCAAAGATGACGGGAACTAC
AAGACACGTGCTGAAGTCAAGTTTGAAGGTGATACCCTTGTTAATAGAATCGAGTTAAAAGGTATTGATT
TTAAAGAAGATGGAAACATTCTTGGACACAAATTGGAATACAACTATAACTCACACAATGTATACATCAT
GGCAGACAAACAAAAGAATGGAATCAAAGTTAACTTCAAAATTAGACACAACATTGAAGATGGAAGCGTT
CAACTAGCAGACCATTATCAACAAAATACTCCAATTGGCGATGGCCCTGTCCTTTTACCAGACAACCATT
ACCTGTCCACACAATCTGCCCTTTCGAAAGATCCCAACGAAAAGAGAGACCACATGGTCCTTCTTGAGTT
TGTAACAGCTGCTGGGATTACACATGGCATGGATGAACTATACAAAGCTAGCATGACTGGTGGACAGCAA
ATGGGTCGCGGATCCGTGTCAAAGGCAACCGAACAAAACGACAAGCTCAAGCGGGCGATAATTATTTCAG
CAGTGCTGCATGTCATCTTATTTGCGGCGCTGATCTGGAGTTCGTTCGATGAGAATATAGAAGCTTCAGC
CGGAGGCGGCGGTGGTTCGTCCATCGACGCTGTCATGGTTGATTCAGGTGCGGTAGTTGAGCAGTACAAA
CGCATGCAAAGCCAGGAATCAAGCGCGAAGCGTTCTGATGAACAGCGCAAGATGAAGGAACAGCAGGCTG
CTGAAGAACTGCGTGAGAAACAAGCGGCTGAACAGGAACGCCTGAAGCAACTTGAGAAAGAGCGGTTAGC
GGCTCAGGAGCAGAAAAAGCAGGCTGAAGAAGCCGCAAAACAGGCCGAGTTAAAGCAGAAGCAAGCTGAA
GAGGCGGCAGCGAAAGCGGCGGCAGATGCTAAAGCGAAGGCCGAAGCAGATGCTAAAGCTGCGGAAGAAG
CAGCGAAGAAAGCGGCTGCAGACGCAAAGAAAAAAGCAGAAGCAGAAGCCGCCAAAGCCGCAGCCGAAGC
GCAGAAAAAAGCCGAGGCAGCCGCTGCGGCACTGAAGAAGAAAGCGGAAGCGGCAGAAGCAGCTGCAGCT
GAAGCAAGAAAGAAAGCGGCAACTGAAGCTGCTGAAAAAGCCAAAGCAGAAGCTGAGAAGAAAGCGGCTG
CTGAAAAGGCTGCAGCTGATAAGAAAGCGGCAGCAGAGAAAGCTGCAGCCGACAAAAAAGCAGCAGAAAA
AGCGGCTGCTGAAAAGGCAGCAGCTGATAAGAAAGCAGCGGCAGAAAAAGCCGCCGCAGACAAAAAAGCG
GCAGCGGCAAAAGCTGCAGCTGAAAAAGCCGCTGCAGCAAAAGCGGCCGCAGAGGCAGATGATATTTTCG
GTGAGCTAAGCTCTGGTAAGAATGCACCGAAAACGGGGGGAGGGGCGAAAGGGAACAATGCTTCGACGGC
TGCAACCAGCAAGCCGGTTACCAGTGTGGCTTCAGGACCACGCGCATTAAGCCGTAATCAGCCGCAGTAT
CCGGCACGAGCACAGGCATTGCGCATTGAAGGGCAGGTTAAAGTTAAATTTGACGTTACGCCGGATGGTC
GCGTGGATAACGTACAAATCCTCTCAGCCAAGCCTGCGAACATGTTTGAGCGTGAGGTGAAAAATGCGAT
GCGCAGATGGCGTTATGAGCCGGGTAAGCCAGGCAGTGGGATTGTGGTGAATATCCTGTTTAAAATTAAC
GGCACCACCGAAATTCAGTAAGTCGACCTGCAGGCATGCAAGCTTGGCTGTTTTGGCGGATGAGAGAAGA
TTTTCAGCCTGATACAGATTAAATCAGAACGCAGAAGCGGTCTGATAAAACAGAATTTGCCTGGCGGCAG
TAGCGCGGTGGTCCCACCTGACCCCATGCCGAACTCAGAAGTGAAACGCCGTAGCGCCGATGGTAGTGTG
GGGTCTCCCCATGCGAGAGTAGGGAACTGCCAGGCATCAAATAAAACGAAAGGCTCAGTCGAAAGACTGG
GCCTTTCGTTTTATCTGTTGTTTGTCGGTGAACGCTCTCCTGAGTAGGACAAATCCGCCGGGAGCGGATT
TGAACGTTGCGAAGCAACGGCCCGGAGGGTGGCGGGCAGGACGCCCGCCATAAACTGCCAGGCATCAAAT
TAAGCAGAAGGCCATCCTGACGGATGGCCTTTTTGCGTTTCTACAAACTCTTTTGTTTATTTTTCTAAAT
ACATTCAAATATGTATCCGCTCATGAGACAATAACCCTGATAAATGCTTCAATAATATTGAAAAAGGAAG
AGTATGAGTATTCAACATTTCCGTGTCGCCCTTATTCCCTTTTTTGCGGCATTTTGCCTTCCTGTTTTTG
CTCACCCAGAAACGCTGGTGAAAGTAAAAGATGCTGAAGATCAGTTGGGTGCACGAGTGGGTTACATCGA
ACTGGATCTCAACAGCGGTAAGATCCTTGAGAGTTTTCGCCCCGAAGAACGTTTTCCAATGATGAGCACT
TTTAAAGTTCTGCTATGTGGCGCGGTATTATCCCGTGTTGACGCCGGGCAAGAGCAACTCGGTCGCCGCA
TACACTATTCTCAGAATGACTTGGTTGAGTACTCACCAGTCACAGAAAAGCATCTTACGGATGGCATGAC
AGTAAGAGAATTATGCAGTGCTGCCATAACCATGAGTGATAACACTGCGGCCAACTTACTTCTGACAACG
ATCGGAGGACCGAAGGAGCTAACCGCTTTTTTGCACAACATGGGGGATCATGTAACTCGCCTTGATCGTT
GGGAACCGGAGCTGAATGAAGCCATACCAAACGACGAGCGTGACACCACGATGCCTGTAGCAATGGCAAC
AACGTTGCGCAAACTATTAACTGGCGAACTACTTACTCTAGCTTCCCGGCAACAATTAATAGACTGGATG
GAGGCGGATAAAGTTGCAGGACCACTTCTGCGCTCGGCCCTTCCGGCTGGCTGGTTTATTGCTGATAAAT
CTGGAGCCGGTGAGCGTGGGTCTCGCGGTATCATTGCAGCACTGGGGCCAGATGGTAAGCCCTCCCGTAT
CGTAGTTATCTACACGACGGGGAGTCAGGCAACTATGGATGAACGAAATAGACAGATCGCTGAGATAGGT
GCCTCACTGATTAAGCATTGGTAACTGTCAGACCAAGTTTACTCATATATACTTTAGATTGATT
[125 nt withheld, positions 4825-4949]
C
[141 nt withheld, positions 4951-5091]
CCTTTGACGTTGGAGTCCACGTTCTTT
[37 nt withheld, positions 5119-5155]
ACCCTATCTCGGGCTATTCTTTTGATTTATAAGGGATTTTGCCGATTTCGGCCTATTGGTTAAAAAATGA
GCTGATTTAACAAAAATTTAACGCGAATTTTAACAAAATATTAACGTTTACAATTTAAAAGGATCTAGGT
GAAGATCCTTTTTGATAATCTCATGACCAAAATCCCTTAACGTGAGTTTTCGTTCCACTGAGCGTCAGAC
CCCGTAGAAAAGATCAAAGGATCTTCTTGAGATCCTTTTTTTCTGCGCGTAATCTGCTGCTTGCAAACAA
AAAAACCACCGCTACCAGCGGTGGTTTGTTTGCCGGATCAAGAGCTACCAACTCTTTTTCCGAAGGTAAC
TGGCTTCAGCAGAGCGCAGATACCAAATACTGTCCTTCTAGTGTAGCCGTAGTTAGGCCACCACTTCAAG
AACTCTGTAGCACCGCCTACATACCTCGCTCTGCTAATCCTGTTACCAGTGGCTGCTGCCAGTGGCGATA
AGTCGTGTCTTACCGGGTTGGACTCAAGACGATAGTTACCGGATAAGGCGCAGCGGTCGGGCTGAACGGG
GGGTTCGTGCACACAGCCCAGCTTGGAGCGAACGACCTACACCGAACTGAGATACCTACAGCGTGAGCTA
TGAGAAAGCGCCACGCTTCCCGAAGGGAGAAAGGCGGACAGGTATCCGGTAAGCGGCAGGGTCGGAACAG
GAGAGCGCACGAGGGAGCTTCCAGGGGGAAACGCCTGGTATCTTTATAGTCCTGTCGGGTTTCGCCACCT
CTGACTTGAGCGTCGATTTTTGTGATGCTCGTCAGGGGGGCGGAGCCTATGGAAAAACGCCAGCAACGCG
GCCTTTTTACGGTTCCTGGCCTTTTGCTGGCCTTTTGCTCACATGTTCTTTCCTGCGTTATCCCCTGATT
CTGTGGATAACCGTATTACCGCCTTTGAGTGAGCTGATACCGCTCGCCGCAGCCGAACGACCGAGCGCAG
CGAGTCAGTGAGCGAGGAAGCGGAAGAGCGCCTGATGCGGTATTTTCTCCTTACGCATCTGTGCGGTATT
TCACACCGCATAGGGTCATGGCTGCGCCCCGACACCCGCCAACACCCGCTGACGCGCCCTGACGGGCTTG
TCTGCTCCCGGCATCCGCTTACAGACAAGCTGTGACCGTCTCCGGGAGCTGCATGTGTCAGAGGTTTTCA
CCGTCATCACCGAAACGCGCGAGGCAGAAGGAGATGGCGCCCAACAGTCCCCCGGCCACGGGGCCTGCCA
CCATACCCACGCCGAAACAAGCGCTCATGAGCCCGAAGTGGCGAGCCCGATCTTCCCCATCGGTGATGTC
GGCGATATAGGCGCCAGCAACCGCACCTGTGGCGCCGGTGATGCCGGCCACGATGCGTCCGGCGTAGAGG
ATCTGCTCATGTTTGACAGCTTATC
